>Addgene plasmid #26065 | inactive cdk1 FRET sensor (2328) | addgene partial sequence | sequence record 31676 | 26065 with SV40pA-R
ACAAGTTAACAACAACAATTGCATTCATTTTATGTTTCAGGTTCAGGGGGAGGTGTGGGAGGTTTTTTAA
AGCAAGTAAAACCTCTACAAATGTGGTATGGCTGATTATGATCAGTTATCTAGATCCGGTGGATCCTTAC
TTATCGTCGTCATCCTTGTAATCCTTGTACAGCTCGTCCATGCCGAGAGTGATCCCGGCGGCGGTCACGA
ACTCCAGCAGGACCATGTGATCGCGCTTCTCGTTGGGGTCTTTGCTCAGCTTGGACTGGGTGCTCAGGTA
GTGGTTGTCGGGCAGCAGCACGGGGCCGTCGCCGATGGGGGTGTTCTGCTGGTAGTGGTCGGCGAGCTGC
ACGCTGCCGTCCTCGATGTTGTGGCGGATCTTGAAGTTGGCCTTGATGCCGTTCTTCTGCTTGTCGGCGG
TGATATAGACGTTGTCGCTGATGGCGTTGTACTCCAGCTTGTGCCCCAGGATGTTGCCGTCCTCCTTGAA
GTCGATGCCCTTCAGCTCGATGCGGTTCACCAGGGTGTCGCCCTCGAACTTCACCTCGGCGCGGGTCTTG
TAGTTGCCGTCGTCCTTGAAGAAGATGGTGCGCTCCTGGACGTAGCCTTCGGGCATGGCGGACTTGAAGA
AGTCGTGCTGCTTCATGTGGTCGGGGTAGCGGGCGAAGCACTGCACGCCCCANGTCAGGGTGGTCACGAG
GGTGGGCCAGGGCACGGGCAGCTTGCCGGTGGTGCAGATGAACTTCAGGGTCAGCTTGCCGTAGTGGCAT
CGCCCTCGCCCTCGCCGGANACGCTGAACTTGTGGCCGTTTACGTCGCCGTCCAGCTCGACCAGGA
