>Addgene plasmid #26065 | inactive cdk1 FRET sensor (2328) | addgene partial sequence | sequence record 31677 | 26065 with CMV-F
TCTCTGGCTACTAGAGAACCCACTGCTTACTGGCTTATCGAAATTAATACGACTCACTATAGGGAGACCC
AAGCTTGCTAGCGCTACCGGTATGGTGAGCAAAGGCGAAGAGCTGTTCACCGGCGTGGTGCCCATCCTGG
TGGAGCTGGACGGCGACGTGAACGGCCACAAGTTCAGCGTGAGCGGCGAGGGCGAGGGCGACGCCACCTA
CGGCAAGCTGACCCTGAAGCTGCTGTGCACCACCGGCAAGCTGCCCGTGCCCTGGCCCACCCTGGTGACC
ACCCTGGGCTACGGCGTGCAGTGCTTCGCCCGGTACCCCGACCACATGAAGCAGCACGACTTCTTCAAGA
GCGCCATGCCCGAGGGCTACGTGCAGGAGCGGACCATCTTCTTCAAGGACGACGGCAACTACAAGACCCG
GGCCGAGGTGAAGTTCGAGGGCGACACCCTGGTGAACCGGATCGAGCTGAAGGGCATCGACTTCAAGGAG
GACGGCAACATCCTGGGCCACAAGCTGGAGTACAACTACAACAGCCACAACGTGTACATCACCGCCGACA
AGCAGAAGAACGGCATCAAGGCCAACTTCAAGATCCGGCACAACATCGAGGACGGCGGCGTGCAGCTGGC
CGACCACTACCAGCAGAACACCCCCATCGGCGACGGCCCCGTGCTGCTGCCCGACAACCACTACCTGAGC
TACCAGAGCGCCCTGTTCAAGGACCCCAACGAGAAGCGGGACCACATGGTGCTGCTGGAGTTCCTGACCG
CCGCCGGCATCACCGAGGGCATGAACGAGCTCTATAAGAGATCTCACCTCAGTGACATGCTGCAGCAGCT
GCACAGTGTCAATGCCTCCAAGCCCTCGG
