[The description below was written by a language model from this plasmid's Addgene catalogue record.]
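Description:
The inactive cdk1 FRET sensor (2328) is a mammalian expression plasmid built on the Clontech pEYFP-C1 backbone (about 4.7 kb without insert). It is maintained as a high-copy plasmid in E. coli under kanamycin selection. According to the depositor's notes, the backbone's CMV promoter region was modified to introduce a T7 sequence along with additional HindIII, SacI and NcoI sites. CMV presumably drives expression in mammalian cells, and a T7 promoter sequence would generally permit in vitro transcription, although the record does not state why it was added. No feature table is supplied, so other backbone elements are not documented here.

The insert encodes a single-chain, genetically encoded biosensor with the domain order YFP variant, Polo box domain, flexible linker, phosphorylation site, CFP variant and a C-terminal FLAG tag. In sensors of this design, phosphorylation of the substrate motif by the target kinase allows the phospho-binding Polo box domain to engage it intramolecularly. This changes the relative arrangement of the two fluorescent proteins and therefore the energy transfer between CFP and YFP. In this version, Ser 126 of the phospho-acceptor site is mutated to alanine, so the sensor cannot be phosphorylated and should not respond to kinase activity.

The construct therefore serves as the non-phosphorylatable negative control for the corresponding active Cdk1 sensor. It allows FRET changes caused by CyclinB1-Cdk1 activity to be distinguished from nonspecific signal changes in live-cell imaging of entry into mitosis. The FLAG tag provides an epitope for antibody-based detection of the expressed protein.
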