Addgene plasmid #26065: inactive cdk1 FRET sensor (2328)
Depositing lab: Jonathon Pines. Depositing organization: University of Cambridge. Publication: Progressive activation of CyclinB1-Cdk1 coordinates entry to mitosis. Gavet O, Pines J. Dev Cell. 2010 Apr 20. 18(4):533-43. 10.1016/j.devcel.2010.02.013 PubMed 20412769.
Backbone
  Vector backbone: pEYFP-C1
  Backbone manufacturer: Clontech
  Backbone size w/o insert (bp): 4700
  Vector type: Mammalian Expression
Growth in bacteria
  Bacterial resistance: Kanamycin, 50 μg/mL
  Growth temperature: 37°C
  Growth strain: DH5alpha
  Copy number: High Copy
Gene/Insert
  Gene/Insert name: Cdk1 FRET Sensor- Inactive
  Mutation: Ser 126 mutated to Ala
  Tag / fusion protein: YFP variant (N terminal on insert); CFP variant (C terminal on insert); FLAG (C terminal on insert)
  Cloning method: Restriction Enzyme
  Sequencing primers: 5′ CMV-F
Terms and licenses: Academic/Nonprofit Terms; Industry Terms: Not Available to Industry
Depositor comments: This is the Inactive form of the sensor, therefore Ser 126 is mutated to Alanine. Original plasmid: pEYFP-C1 from Clontech, CMV promoter has been modified to introduce a T7 sequence and contains the extra sites HindIII, SacI and NcoI. Domains: YFP variant-PoloBox Domain-flexible linker-Phospho site-CFP variant-FLAG
How to cite: inactive cdk1 FRET sensor (2328) was a gift from Jonathon Pines (Addgene plasmid # 26065 ; http://n2t.net/addgene:26065 ; RRID:Addgene_26065)
